Addgene plasmid #242077: pNQ055
Purpose: Expresses MetRS (truncated at K548) as fusion with 6xHis-SUMO
Depositing lab: Olivier Duss. Depositing organization: European Molecular Biology Laboratory (EMBL), Heidelberg. Publication: Tracking transcription-translation coupling in real time. Qureshi NS, Duss O. Nature. 2025 Jan;637(8045):487-495. doi: 10.1038/s41586-024-08308-w. Epub 2024 Dec 4. PubMed 39633055.
Backbone
  Vector backbone: pESUMO
  Vector type: Bacterial Expression
Growth in bacteria
  Bacterial resistance: Ampicillin, 100 μg/mL
  Growth temperature: 37°C
  Growth strain: DH5alpha
  Copy number: Unknown
Gene/Insert
  Gene/Insert name: metG
  Species: E. coli
  Insert size (bp): 1644
  Mutation: contains M1-K548
  Entrez Gene: metG (a.k.a. b2114, ECK2107)
  Tag / fusion protein: SUMO (N terminal on backbone)
  Cloning method: Gibson Cloning
  Sequencing primers: 5′ taatacgactcactataggg
Terms and licenses: Academic/Nonprofit Terms; Industry Terms: Not Available to Industry
How to cite: pNQ055 was a gift from Olivier Duss (Addgene plasmid # 242077 ; http://n2t.net/addgene:242077 ; RRID:Addgene_242077)
