[The description below was written by a language model from this plasmid's Addgene catalogue record and pLannotate feature annotations shown in this document.]
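Description:
pNQ055 is a bacterial expression plasmid built on the pESUMO backbone for producing a truncated form of E. coli methionyl-tRNA synthetase (MetRS, encoded by metG) as a fusion protein. The 7,378-nt sequence carries a pBR322/ColE1-type origin together with the bom region and the rop gene, which normally restrains copy number (the record lists copy number as unknown). An f1 origin is also present. Selection is by ampicillin through the bla β-lactamase gene under its own promoter. Two short tetracycline-resistance fragments flanking the lacI region appear to be nonfunctional backbone remnants.

The expression cassette is a standard T7lac arrangement. A T7 promoter is followed by a lac operator and the phage T7 gene 10 ribosome binding site, and a T7 terminator closes the unit. The plasmid-borne lacI gene supplies repressor, so transcription should depend on a host providing T7 RNA polymerase and be inducible with IPTG. The open reading frame encodes a yeast SMT3-derived SUMO tag fused directly to the 1,644-bp metG fragment covering residues M1 to K548, which was inserted by Gibson cloning. The catalogue entry describes the N-terminal partner as 6xHis-SUMO. The feature table does not annotate a His tag upstream of SUMO, although there is unannotated space between the RBS and the SUMO coding sequence where it could lie. A His-tag fragment and a short T7 gene 10B-derived sequence are annotated downstream of metG, and the record does not show whether these are in frame or translated.

The design suits affinity purification of recombinant MetRS, with the SUMO moiety in principle removable by a SUMO protease. The associated publication concerns real-time tracking of transcription-translation coupling, though the record does not state the protein's exact role in that work.
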