Features (pLannotate 1.2.2; 20 found; start..end, strand, type, name):
     73..453     +  CDS            YPB1_ECOLX: Protein predicted: Swiss-Prot protein existence level 4. From Escherichia coli.
    525..816     -  CDS            TcR (fragment): tetracycline efflux protein; tet; confers resistance to tetracycline
    831..852     -  protein_bind   CAP binding site: CAP binding activates transcription in the presence of cAMP. E. coli catabolite activator protein
    865..1947    -  CDS            lacI: lac repressor; lacI; The lac repressor binds to the lac operator to inhibit transcription in E. coli. This inhibition can be relieved by adding lactose or isopropyl-β-D-thiogalactopyranoside (IPTG).
   1948..2025    -  promoter       lacI promoter: lacI
   2033..2312    -  CDS            TcR (fragment): tetracycline efflux protein; tet; confers resistance to tetracycline
   2334..2352    +  promoter       T7 promoter: promoter for bacteriophage T7 RNA polymerase
   2353..2377    +  protein_bind   lac operator: The lac repressor binds to the lac operator to inhibit transcription in E. coli. This inhibition can be relieved by adding lactose or isopropyl-β-D-thiogalactopyranoside (IPTG). lac repressor encoded by lacI
   2392..2414    +  RBS            RBS: efficient ribosome binding site from bacteriophage T7 gene 10 (Olins and Rangwala, 1989)
   2457..2744    +  CDS            SUMO: cleavable ubiquitin-like protein tag; S. cerevisiae SMT3 (truncated and modified); modified to prevent cleavage by eukaryotic SUMO proteases
   2745..4388    +  CDS            metG (fragment): SYM_ECOLI - Experimental evidence at protein level: Swiss-Prot protein existence level 1. Is required not only for elongation of protein synthesis but also for the initiation of all mRNA translation through initiator tRNA(fMet) aminoacylation. From Escherichia coli (strain K12).
   4443..4460    +  CDS            9xHis (fragment): 9xHis affinity tag
   4470..4519    +  CDS            SET1 (fragment): solubility-enhancement tag derived from T7 phage gene 10B
   4527..4574    +  terminator     T7 terminator: transcription terminator for bacteriophage T7 RNA polymerase
   4611..5039    +  rep_origin     f1 ori (sequence partly withheld): f1 bacteriophage origin of replication; arrow indicates direction of (+) strand synthesis
   5092..5196    +  promoter       AmpR promoter: bla
   5197..6057    +  CDS            AmpR: β-lactamase; bla; confers resistance to ampicillin, carbenicillin, and related antibiotics
   6228..6816    +  rep_origin     ori: high-copy-number ColE1/pMB1/pBR322/pUC origin of replication
   7002..7141    -  misc_feature   bom: basis of mobility region from pBR322
   7243..56      -  CDS            rop (across the origin): Rop protein, which maintains plasmids at low copy number; rop
>Addgene plasmid #242077 | pNQ055 | addgene full sequence | sequence record 489331 | Addgene NGS Result
GTCTGGCTTCTGATAAAGCGGGCCATGTTAAGGGCGGTTTTTTCCTGTTTGGTCACTGATGCCTCCGTGT
AAGGGGGATTTCTGTTCATGGGGGTAATGATACCGATGAAACGAGAGAGGATGCTCACGATACGGGTTAC
TGATGATGAACATGCCCGGTTACTGGAACGTTGTGAGGGTAAACAACTGGCGGTATGGATGCGGCGGGAC
CAGAGAAAAATCACTCAGGGTCAATGCCAGCGCTTCGTTAATACAGATGTAGGTGTTCCACAGGGTAGCC
AGCAGCATCCTGCGATGCAGATCCGGAACATAATGGTGCAGGGCGCTGACTTCCGCGTTTCCAGACTTTA
CGAAACACGGAAACCGAAGACCATTCATGTTGTTGCTCAGGTCGCAGACGTTTTGCAGCAGCAGTCGCTT
CACGTTCGCTCGCGTATCGGTGATTCATTCTGCTAACCAGTAAGGCAACCCCGCCAGCCTAGCCGGGTCC
TCAACGACAGGAGCACGATCATGCGCACCCGTGGGGCCGCCATGCCGGCGATAATGGCCTGCTTCTCGCC
GAAACGTTTGGTGGCGGGACCAGTGACGAAGGCTTGAGCGAGGGCGTGCAAGATTCCGAATACCGCAAGC
GACAGGCCGATCATCGTCGCGCTCCAGCGAAAGCGGTCCTCGCCGAAAATGACCCAGAGCGCTGCCGGCA
CCTGTCCTACGAGTTGCATGATAAAGAAGACAGTCATAAGTGCGGCGACGATAGTCATGCCCCGCGCCCA
CCGGAAGGAGCTGACTGGGTTGAAGGCTCTCAAGGGCATCGGTCGAGATCCCGGTGCCTAATGAGTGAGC
TAACTTACATTAATTGCGTTGCGCTCACTGCCCGCTTTCCAGTCGGGAAACCTGTCGTGCCAGCTGCATT
AATGAATCGGCCAACGCGCGGGGAGAGGCGGTTTGCGTATTGGGCGCCAGGGTGGTTTTTCTTTTCACCA
GTGAGACGGGCAACAGCTGATTGCCCTTCACCGCCTGGCCCTGAGAGAGTTGCAGCAAGCGGTCCACGCT
GGTTTGCCCCAGCAGGCGAAAATCCTGTTTGATGGTGGTTAACGGCGGGATATAACATGAGCTGTCTTCG
GTATCGTCGTATCCCACTACCGAGATATCCGCACCAACGCGCAGCCCGGACTCGGTAATGGCGCGCATTG
CGCCCAGCGCCATCTGATCGTTGGCAACCAGCATCGCAGTGGGAACGATGCCCTCATTCAGCATTTGCAT
GGTTTGTTGAAAACCGGACATGGCACTCCAGTCGCCTTCCCGTTCCGCTATCGGCTGAATTTGATTGCGA
GTGAGATATTTATGCCAGCCAGCCAGACGCAGACGCGCCGAGACAGAACTTAATGGGCCCGCTAACAGCG
CGATTTGCTGGTGACCCAATGCGACCAGATGCTCCACGCCCAGTCGCGTACCGTCTTCATGGGAGAAAAT
AATACTGTTGATGGGTGTCTGGTCAGAGACATCAAGAAATAACGCCGGAACATTAGTGCAGGCAGCTTCC
ACAGCAATGGCATCCTGGTCATCCAGCGGATAGTTAATGATCAGCCCACTGACGCGTTGCGCGAGAAGAT
TGTGCACTGCCGCTTTACAGGCTTCGACGCCGCTTCGTTCTACCATCGACACCACCACGCTGGCACCCAG
TTGATCGGCGCGAGATTTAATCGCCGCGACAATTTGCGACGGCGCGTGCAGGGCCAGACTGGAGGTGGCA
ACGCCAATCAGCAACGACTGTTTGCCCGCCAGTTGTTGTGCCACGCGGTTGGGAATGTAATTCAGCTCCG
CCATCGCCGCTTCCACTTTTTCCCGCGTTTTCGCAGAAACGTGGCTGGCCTGGTTCACCACGCGGGAAAC
GGTCTGATAAGAGACACCGGCATACTCTGCGACATCGTATAACGTTACTGGTTTCACATTCACCACCCTG
AATTGACTCTCTTCCGGGCGCTATCATGCCATACCGCGAAAGGTTTTGCGCCATTCGATGGTGTCCGGGA
TCTCGACGCTCTCCCTTATGCGACTCCTGCATTAGGAAGCAGCCCAGTAGTAGGTTGAGGCCGTTGAGCA
CCGCCGCCGCAAGGAATGGTGCATGCAAGGAGATGGCGCCCAACAGTCCCCCGGCCACGGGGCCTGCCAC
CATACCCACGCCGAAACAAGCGCTCATGAGCCCGAAGTGGCGAGCCCGATCTTCCCCATCGGTGATGTCG
GCGATATAGGCGCCAGCAACCGCACCTGTGGCGCCGGTGATGCCGGCCACGATGCGTCCGGCGTAGAGGA
TCGAGATCTCGATCCCGCGAAATTAATACGACTCACTATAGGGGAATTGTGAGCGGATAACAATTCCCCT
CTAGAAATAATTTTGTTTAACTTTAAGAAGGAGATATACCATGGGTCATCACCATCATCATCACGGGTCC
CTGCAGGACTCAGAAGTCAATCAAGAAGCTAAGCCAGAGGTCAAGCCAGAAGTCAAGCCTGAGACTCACA
TCAATTTAAAGGTGTCCGATGGATCTTCAGAGATCTTCTTCAAGATCAAAAAGACCACTCCTTTAAGAAG
GCTGATGGAAGCGTTCGCTAAAAGACAGGGTAAGGAAATGGACTCCTTAAGATTCTTGTACGACGGTATT
AGAATTCAAGCTGATCAGGCCCCTGAAGATTTGGACATGGAGGATAACGATATTATTGAGGCTCACCGCG
AACAGATTGGAGGTATGACTCAAGTCGCGAAGAAAATTCTGGTGACGTGCGCACTGCCGTACGCTAACGG
CTCAATCCACCTCGGCCATATGCTGGAGCACATCCAGGCTGATGTCTGGGTCCGTTACCAGCGAATGCGC
GGCCACGAGGTCAACTTCATCTGCGCCGACGATGCCCACGGTACACCGATCATGCTGAAAGCTCAGCAGC
TTGGTATCACCCCGGAGCAGATGATTGGCGAAATGAGTCAGGAGCATCAGACTGATTTCGCAGGCTTTAA
CATCAGCTATGACAACTATCACTCGACGCACAGCGAAGAGAACCGCCAGTTGTCAGAACTTATCTACTCT
CGCCTGAAAGAAAACGGTTTTATTAAAAACCGCACCATCTCTCAGCTGTACGATCCGGAAAAAGGCATGT
TCCTGCCGGACCGTTTTGTGAAAGGCACCTGCCCGAAATGTAAATCCCCGGATCAATACGGCGATAACTG
CGAAGTCTGCGGCGCGACCTACAGCCCGACTGAACTGATCGAGCCGAAATCGGTGGTTTCTGGCGCTACG
CCGGTAATGCGTGATTCTGAACACTTCTTCTTTGATCTGCCCTCTTTCAGCGAAATGTTGCAGGCATGGA
CCCGCAGCGGTGCGTTGCAGGAGCAGGTGGCAAATAAAATGCAGGAGTGGTTTGAATCTGGCCTGCAACA
GTGGGATATCTCCCGCGACGCCCCTTACTTCGGTTTTGAAATTCCGAACGCGCCGGGCAAATATTTCTAC
GTCTGGCTGGACGCACCGATTGGCTACATGGGTTCTTTCAAGAATCTGTGCGACAAGCGCGGCGACAGCG
TAAGCTTCGATGAATACTGGAAGAAAGACTCCACCGCCGAGCTGTACCACTTCATCGGTAAAGATATTGT
TTACTTCCACAGCCTGTTCTGGCCTGCCATGCTGGAAGGCAGCAACTTCCGCAAGCCGTCCAACCTGTTT
GTTCATGGCTATGTGACGGTGAACGGCGCAAAGATGTCCAAGTCTCGCGGCACCTTTATTAAAGCCAGCA
CCTGGCTGAATCATTTTGACGCAGACAGCCTGCGTTACTACTACACTGCGAAACTCTCTTCGCGCATTGA
TGATATCGATCTCAACCTGGAAGATTTCGTTCAGCGTGTGAATGCCGATATCGTTAACAAAGTGGTTAAC
CTGGCCTCCCGTAATGCGGGCTTTATCAACAAGCGTTTTGACGGCGTGCTGGCAAGCGAACTGGCTGACC
CGCAGTTGTACAAAACCTTCACTGATGCCGCTGAAGTGATTGGTGAAGCGTGGGAAAGCCGTGAATTTGG
TAAAGCCGTGCGCGAAATCATGGCGCTGGCTGATCTGGCTAACCGCTATGTCGATGAACAGGCTCCGTGG
GTGGTGGCGAAACAGGAAGGCCGCGATGCCGACCTGCAGGCAATTTGCTCAATGGGCATCAACCTGTTCC
GCGTGCTGATGACTTACCTGAAGCCGGTACTGCCGAAACTGACCGAGCGTGCAGAAGCATTCCTCAATAC
GGAACTGACCTGGGATGGTATCCAGCAACCGCTGCTGGGCCACAAAGTGAATCCGTTCAAGGCGCTGTAT
AACCGCATCGATATGAGGCAGGTTGAAGCACTGGTGGAAGCCTCTAAATAACTAGAGGATCCGAATTCGA
GCTCCGTCGACAAGCTTGCGGCCGCACTCGAGCACCACCACCACCACCACTGAGATCCGGCTGCTAACAA
AGCCCGAAAGGAAGCTGAGTTGGCTGCTGCCACCGCTGAGCAATAACTAGCATAACCCCTTGGGGCCTCT
AAACGGGTCTTGAGGGGTTTTTTGCTGAAAGGAGGAACTATATCCGGATTGGCGAATGGG
[124 nt withheld, positions 4611-4734]
C
[91 nt withheld, positions 4736-4826]
A
[49 nt withheld, positions 4828-4876]
CCTTTGACGTTGGAGTCCACGTTCTTT
[37 nt withheld, positions 4904-4940]
ACCCTATCTCGGTCTATTCTTTTGATTTATAAGGGATTTTGCCGATTTCGGCCTATTGGTTAAAAAATGA
GCTGATTTAACAAAAATTTAACGCGAATTTTAACAAAATATTAACGCTTACAATTTAGGTGGCACTTTTC
GGGGAAATGTGCGCGGAACCCCTATTTGTTTATTTTTCTAAATACATTCAAATATGTATCCGCTCATGAG
ACAATAACCCTGATAAATGCTTCAATAATATTGAAAAAGGAAGAGTATGAGTATTCAACATTTCCGTGTC
GCCCTTATTCCCTTTTTTGCGGCATTTTGCCTTCCTGTTTTTGCTCACCCAGAAACGCTGGTGAAAGTAA
AAGATGCTGAAGATCAGTTGGGTGCACGAGTGGGTTACATCGAACTGGATCTCAACAGCGGTAAGATCCT
TGAGAGTTTTCGCCCCGAAGAACGTTTTCCAATGATGAGCACTTTTAAAGTTCTGCTATGTGGCGCGGTA
TTATCCCGTATTGACGCCGGGCAAGAGCAACTCGGTCGCCGCATACACTATTCTCAGAATGACTTGGTTG
AGTACTCACCAGTCACAGAAAAGCATCTTACGGATGGCATGACAGTAAGAGAATTATGCAGTGCTGCCAT
AACCATGAGTGATAACACTGCGGCCAACTTACTTCTGACAACGATCGGAGGACCGAAGGAGCTAACCGCT
TTTTTGCACAACATGGGGGATCATGTAACTCGCCTTGATCGTTGGGAACCGGAGCTGAATGAAGCCATAC
CAAACGACGAGCGTGACACCACGATGCCTGCAGCAATGGCAACAACGTTGCGCAAACTATTAACTGGCGA
ACTACTTACTCTAGCTTCCCGGCAACAATTAATAGACTGGATGGAGGCGGATAAAGTTGCAGGACCACTT
CTGCGCTCGGCCCTTCCGGCTGGCTGGTTTATTGCTGATAAATCTGGAGCCGGTGAGCGTGGTTCTCGCG
GTATCATTGCAGCACTGGGGCCAGATGGTAAGCCCTCCCGTATCGTAGTTATCTACACGACGGGGAGTCA
GGCAACTATGGATGAACGAAATAGACAGATCGCTGAGATAGGTGCCTCACTGATTAAGCATTGGTAACTG
TCAGACCAAGTTTACTCATATATACTTTAGATTGATTTAAAACTTCATTTTTAATTTAAAAGGATCTAGG
TGAAGATCCTTTTTGATAATCTCATGACCAAAATCCCTTAACGTGAGTTTTCGTTCCACTGAGCGTCAGA
CCCCGTAGAAAAGATCAAAGGATCTTCTTGAGATCCTTTTTTTCTGCGCGTAATCTGCTGCTTGCAAACA
AAAAAACCACCGCTACCAGCGGTGGTTTGTTTGCCGGATCAAGAGCTACCAACTCTTTTTCCGAAGGTAA
CTGGCTTCAGCAGAGCGCAGATACCAAATACTGTCCTTCTAGTGTAGCCGTAGTTAGGCCACCACTTCAA
GAACTCTGTAGCACCGCCTACATACCTCGCTCTGCTAATCCTGTTACCAGTGGCTGCTGCCAGTGGCGAT
AAGTCGTGTCTTACCGGGTTGGACTCAAGACGATAGTTACCGGATAAGGCGCAGCGGTCGGGCTGAACGG
GGGGTTCGTGCACACAGCCCAGCTTGGAGCGAACGACCTACACCGAACTGAGATACCTACAGCGTGAGCT
ATGAGAAAGCGCCACGCTTCCCGAAGGGAGAAAGGCGGACAGGTATCCGGTAAGCGGCAGGGTCGGAACA
GGAGAGCGCACGAGGGAGCTTCCAGGGGGAAACGCCTGGTATCTTTATAGTCCTGTCGGGTTTCGCCACC
TCTGACTTGAGCGTCGATTTTTGTGATGCTCGTCAGGGGGGCGGAGCCTATGGAAAAACGCCAGCAACGC
GGCCTTTTTACGGTTCCTGGCCTTTTGCTGGCCTTTTGCTCACATGTTCTTTCCTGCGTTATCCCCTGAT
TCTGTGGATAACCGTATTACCGCCTTTGAGTGAGCTGATACCGCTCGCCGCAGCCGAACGACCGAGCGCA
GCGAGTCAGTGAGCGAGGAAGCGGAAGAGCGCCTGATGCGGTATTTTCTCCTTACGCATCTGTGCGGTAT
TTCACACCGCAATGGTGCACTCTCAGTACAATCTGCTCTGATGCCGCATAGTTAAGCCAGTATACACTCC
GCTATCGCTACGTGACTGGGTCATGGCTGCGCCCCGACACCCGCCAACACCCGCTGACGCGCCCTGACGG
GCTTGTCTGCTCCCGGCATCCGCTTACAGACAAGCTGTGACCGTCTCCGGGAGCTGCATGTGTCAGAGGT
TTTCACCGTCATCACCGAAACGCGCGAGGCAGCTGCGGTAAAGCTCATCAGCGTGGTCGTGAAGCGATTC
ACAGATGTCTGCCTGTTCATCCGCGTCCAGCTCGTTGAGTTTCTCCAGAAGCGTTAAT
